Addgene plasmid #193473: pAF0690 Ef1a-Kp03_attB-BFP acceptor
Purpose: Acceptor plasmid for 3 plasmid recombination assay
Depositing lab: Patrick Hsu. Depositing organization: University of California, Berkeley. Publication: Systematic discovery of recombinases for efficient integration of large DNA sequences into the human genome. Durrant MG, Fanton A, Tycko J, Hinks M, Chandrasekaran SS, Perry NT, Schaepe J, Du PP, Lotfy P, Bassik MC, Bintu L, Bhatt AS, Hsu PD. Nat Biotechnol. 2022 Oct 10. pii: 10.1038/s41587-022-01494-w. doi: 10.1038/s41587-022-01494-w. PubMed 36217031.
Backbone
  Vector backbone: pCB215
  Vector type: Mammalian Expression
Growth in bacteria
  Bacterial resistance: Ampicillin, 100 μg/mL
  Growth temperature: 37°C
  Growth strain: NEB Stable
  Copy number: High Copy
Gene/Insert
  Gene/Insert name: Kp03_attB
  Species: sourced from various phage and bacterial genomes, human codon-optomized
  Promoter: Ef1a
  Cloning method: Restriction Enzyme; 5′ cloning site Unknown (unknown if destroyed)
Terms and licenses: Academic/Nonprofit Terms; Industry Terms: Not Available to Industry
How to cite: pAF0690 Ef1a-Kp03_attB-BFP acceptor was a gift from Patrick Hsu (Addgene plasmid # 193473 ; http://n2t.net/addgene:193473 ; RRID:Addgene_193473)
