[The description below was written by a language model from this plasmid's Addgene catalogue record and pLannotate feature annotations shown in this document.]
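Description:
pAF0690 Ef1a-Kp03_attB-BFP acceptor is a compact (about 4.2 kb) mammalian expression plasmid built on the pCB215 backbone. It serves as the acceptor component of a three-plasmid recombination assay for testing large serine recombinases in human cells. In bacteria it is maintained through a high-copy ColE1/pUC-type origin and selected with ampicillin via a β-lactamase gene driven by its own bla promoter. The annotation shows no mammalian selection marker or viral elements, which is consistent with transient transfection use.

The payload is a single transcription unit. The strong constitutive human EF-1α promoter is followed by a short intervening segment, then the coding sequence for the blue fluorescent protein mTagBFP2, then a bovine growth hormone polyadenylation signal. The recorded insert, Kp03_attB, is the bacterial attachment site recognised by the Kp03 recombinase, and the plasmid name places it between the promoter and BFP. The automated annotation does not label an attB site. It does flag a 60-nt match to an E. coli tonB fragment at exactly that position, which most likely reflects the bacterial genomic origin of the attachment site rather than a functional coding element.

The intact plasmid should express BFP, marking cells that received the acceptor. The record does not detail the other two plasmids. In assays of this kind, a recombinase expression plasmid and an attP-bearing donor are co-delivered, and recombination at attB places donor sequence downstream of the EF-1α promoter. That event changes the fluorescent readout and allows recombination efficiency to be quantified.
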