Features (pLannotate 1.2.2; 7 found; start..end, strand, type, name):
     32..136     +  promoter       AmpR promoter: bla
    137..997     +  CDS            AmpR: β-lactamase; bla; confers resistance to ampicillin, carbenicillin, and related antibiotics
   1168..1756    +  rep_origin     ori: high-copy-number ColE1/pMB1/pBR322/pUC origin of replication
   1941..3119    +  promoter       EF-1α promoter: strong constitutive promoter for human elongation factor EF-1α
   3172..3231    +  CDS            tonB (fragment): TONB_ECOLI - Also known as exbA. Experimental evidence at protein level: Swiss-Prot protein existence level 1. Interacts with outer membrane receptor proteins that carry out high-affinity binding and energy dependent uptake into the periplasmic space of specific substrates such as cobalamin, and various iron compounds (such as iron dicitrate, enterochelin, aerobactin, etc.). In the absence of TonB these receptors bind their substrates but do not carry out active transport. TonB also interacts with some colicins and is involved in the energy-dependent, irreversible steps of bacteriophages phi 8
   3243..3953    +  CDS            mTagBFP2: mTagBFP2 is a basic (constitutively fluorescent) blue fluorescent protein published in 2011, derived from Entacmaea quadricolor. It is reported to be a very rapidly-maturing monomer with very low acid sensitivity.
   3987..4194    +  polyA_signal   bGH poly(A) signal: bovine growth hormone polyadenylation signal
>Addgene plasmid #193473 | pAF0690 Ef1a-Kp03_attB-BFP acceptor | addgene full sequence | sequence record 378321 | Addgene NGS Result
GACGTCAGGTGGCACTTTTCGGGGAAATGTGCGCGGAACCCCTATTTGTTTATTTTTCTAAATACATTCA
AATATGTATCCGCTCATGAGACAATAACCCTGATAAATGCTTCAATAATATTGAAAAAGGAAGAGTATGA
GTATTCAACATTTCCGTGTCGCCCTTATTCCCTTTTTTGCGGCATTTTGCCTTCCTGTTTTTGCTCACCC
AGAAACGCTGGTGAAAGTAAAAGATGCTGAAGATCAGTTGGGTGCACGAGTGGGTTACATCGAACTGGAT
CTCAACAGCGGTAAGATCCTTGAGAGTTTTCGCCCCGAAGAACGTTTTCCAATGATGAGCACTTTTAAAG
TTCTGCTATGTGGCGCGGTATTATCCCGTATTGACGCCGGGCAAGAGCAACTCGGTCGCCGCATACACTA
TTCTCAGAATGACTTGGTTGAGTACTCACCAGTCACAGAAAAGCATCTTACGGATGGCATGACAGTAAGA
GAATTATGCAGTGCTGCCATAACCATGAGTGATAACACTGCGGCCAACTTACTTCTGACAACGATCGGAG
GACCGAAGGAGCTAACCGCTTTTTTGCACAACATGGGGGATCATGTAACTCGCCTTGATCGTTGGGAACC
GGAGCTGAATGAAGCCATACCAAACGACGAGCGTGACACCACGATGCCTGTAGCAATGGCAACAACGTTG
CGCAAACTATTAACTGGCGAACTACTTACTCTAGCTTCCCGGCAACAATTAATAGACTGGATGGAGGCGG
ATAAAGTTGCAGGACCACTTCTGCGCTCGGCCCTTCCGGCTGGCTGGTTTATTGCTGATAAATCTGGAGC
CGGTGAGCGTGGGTCTCGCGGTATCATTGCAGCACTGGGGCCAGATGGTAAGCCCTCCCGTATCGTAGTT
ATCTACACGACGGGGAGTCAGGCAACTATGGATGAACGAAATAGACAGATCGCTGAGATAGGTGCCTCAC
TGATTAAGCATTGGTAACTGTCAGACCAAGTTTACTCATATATACTTTAGATTGATTTAAAACTTCATTT
TTAATTTAAAAGGATCTAGGTGAAGATCCTTTTTGATAATCTCATGACCAAAATCCCTTAACGTGAGTTT
TCGTTCCACTGAGCGTCAGACCCCGTAGAAAAGATCAAAGGATCTTCTTGAGATCCTTTTTTTCTGCGCG
TAATCTGCTGCTTGCAAACAAAAAAACCACCGCTACCAGCGGTGGTTTGTTTGCCGGATCAAGAGCTACC
AACTCTTTTTCCGAAGGTAACTGGCTTCAGCAGAGCGCAGATACCAAATACTGTTCTTCTAGTGTAGCCG
TAGTTAGGCCACCACTTCAAGAACTCTGTAGCACCGCCTACATACCTCGCTCTGCTAATCCTGTTACCAG
TGGCTGCTGCCAGTGGCGATAAGTCGTGTCTTACCGGGTTGGACTCAAGACGATAGTTACCGGATAAGGC
GCAGCGGTCGGGCTGAACGGGGGGTTCGTGCACACAGCCCAGCTTGGAGCGAACGACCTACACCGAACTG
AGATACCTACAGCGTGAGCTATGAGAAAGCGCCACGCTTCCCGAAGGGAGAAAGGCGGACAGGTATCCGG
TAAGCGGCAGGGTCGGAACAGGAGAGCGCACGAGGGAGCTTCCAGGGGGAAACGCCTGGTATCTTTATAG
TCCTGTCGGGTTTCGCCACCTCTGACTTGAGCGTCGATTTTTGTGATGCTCGTCAGGGGGGCGGAGCCTA
TGGAAAAACGCCAGCAACGCGGCCTTTTTACGGTTCCTGGCCTTTTGCTGGCCTTTTGCTCACATGTTCT
TTCCTGCGTTATCCCCTGATTCTGTGGATAACCGTATTACCGCCTTTGAGTGAGCTGATACCGCTCGCCG
CAGCCGAACGACCGAGCGCAGCGAGTCAGTGAGCGAGGAAGCGGAAGAGCGGCTCCGGTGCCCGTCAGTG
GGCAGAGCGCACATCGCCCACAGTCCCCGAGAAGTTGGGGGGAGGGGTCGGCAATTGAACCGGTGCCTAG
AGAAGGTGGCGCGGGGTAAACTGGGAAAGTGATGTCGTGTACTGGCTCCGCCTTTTTCCCGAGGGTGGGG
GAGAACCGTATATAAGTGCAGTAGTCGCCGTGAACGTTCTTTTTCGCAACGGGTTTGCCGCCAGAACACA
GGTAAGTGCCGTGTGTGGTTCCCGCGGGCCTGGCCTCTTTACGGGTTATGGCCCTTGCGTGCCTTGAATT
ACTTCCACCTGGCTGCAGTACGTGATTCTTGATCCCGAGCTTCGGGTTGGAAGTGGGTGGGAGAGTTCGA
GGCCTTGCGCTTAAGGAGCCCCTTCGCCTCGTGCTTGAGTTGAGGCCTGGCCTGGGCGCTGGGGCCGCCG
CGTGCGAATCTGGTGGCACCTTCGCGCCTGTCTCGCTGCTTTCGATAAGTCTCTAGCCATTTAAAATTTT
TGATGACCTGCTGCGACGCTTTTTTTCTGGCAAGATAGTCTTGTAAATGCGGGCCAAGATCTGCACACTG
GTATTTCGGTTTTTGGGGCCGCGGGCGGCGACGGGGCCCGTGCGTCCCAGCGCACATGTTCGGCGAGGCG
GGGCCTGCGAGCGCGGCCACCGAGAATCGGACGGGGGTAGTCTCAAGCTGGCCGGCCTGCTCTGGTGCCT
GGCCTCGCGCCGCCGTGTATCGCCCCGCCCTGGGCGGCAAGGCTGGCCCGGTCGGCACCAGTTGCGTGAG
CGGAAAGATGGCCGCTTCCCGGCCCTGCTGCAGGGAGCTCAAAATGGAGGACGCGGCGCTCGGGAGAGCG
GGCGGGTGAGTCACCCACACAAAGGAAAAGGGCCTTTCCGTCCTCAGCCGTCGCTTCATGTGACTCCACG
GAGTACCGGGCGCCGTCCAGGCACCTCGATTAGTTCTCGAGCTTTTGGAGTACGTCGTCTTTAGGTTGGG
GGGAGGGGTTTTATGCGATGGAGTTTCCCCACACTGAGTGGGTGGAGACTGAAGTTAGGCCAGCTTGGCA
CTTGATGTAATTCTCCTTGGAATTTGCCCTTTTTGAGTTTGGATCTTGGTTCATTCTCAAGCCTCAGACA
GTGGTTCAAAGTTTTTTTCTTCCATTTCAGGTGTCGTGATTTGCATTTAAAATCGGAGCATCATTTTTCA
ACAGAAACGACTATGAGCGCAATGACCCTTGATTTACCTCGCCGCTTTCCGTGGCCAACGCTGCTGTCCG
TGGCTATCCACGAGCCGCCACCATGGTGTCTAAGGGCGAAGAGCTGATTAAGGAGAACATGCACATGAAG
CTGTACATGGAGGGCACCGTGGACAACCATCACTTCAAGTGCACATCCGAGGGCGAAGGCAAGCCCTACG
AGGGCACCCAGACCATGAGAATCAAGGTGGTCGAGGGCGGCCCTCTCCCCTTCGCCTTCGACATCCTGGC
TACTAGCTTCCTCTACGGCAGCAAGACCTTCATCAACCACACCCAGGGCATCCCCGACTTCTTCAAGCAG
TCCTTCCCTGAGGGCTTCACATGGGAGAGAGTCACCACATACGAAGACGGGGGCGTGCTGACCGCTACCC
AGGACACCAGCCTCCAGGACGGCTGCCTCATCTACAACGTCAAGATCAGAGGGGTGAACTTCACATCCAA
CGGCCCTGTGATGCAGAAGAAAACACTCGGCTGGGAGGCCTTCACCGAAACGCTGTACCCCGCTGACGGC
GGCCTGGAAGGCAGAAACGACATGGCCCTGAAGCTCGTGGGCGGGAGCCATCTGATCGCAAACGCCAAGA
CCACATATAGATCCAAGAAACCCGCTAAGAACCTCAAGATGCCTGGCGTCTACTATGTGGACTACAGACT
GGAAAGAATCAAGGAGGCCAACAACGAGACCTACGTCGAGCAGCACGAGGTGGCAGTGGCCAGATACTGC
GACCTCCCTAGCAAACTGGGGCACAAGCTTAATTAACTCGAGCTAGAGCTCGCTGATCAGCCTCGACTGT
GCCTTCTAGTTGCCAGCCATCTGTTGTTTGCCCCTCCCCCGTGCCTTCCTTGACCCTGGAAGGTGCCACT
CCCACTGTCCTTTCCTAATAAAATGAGGAAATTGCATCGCATTGTCTGAGTAGGTGTCATTCTATTCTGG
GGGGTGGGGTGGGGCAGGACAGCAAGGGGGAGGATTGGGAAGACAATAGCAGGCATGCTGGGGAC
